>Addgene plasmid #66005 | R0010 (pLacI)_EB | depositor full sequence | sequence record 114109 | R0010 (pLacI)_EB sequence 2308 bps
GCTTCAATACGCAAACCGCCTCTCCCCGCGCGTTGGCCGATTCATTAATGCAGCTGGCACGACAGGTTTC
CCGACTGGAAAGCGGGCAGTGAGCGCAACGCAATTAATGTGAGTTAGCTCACTCATTAGGCACCCCAGGC
TTTACACTTTATGCTTCCGGCTCGTATGTTGTGTGGAATTGTGAGCGGATAACAATTTCACACATACTAG
AGACCTACTAGTAGCGGCCGCTGCAGGCTTCCTCGCTCACTGACTCGCTGCGCTCGGTCGTTCGGCTGCG
GCGAGCGGTATCAGCTCACTCAAAGGCGGTAATACGGTTATCCACAGAATCAGGGGATAACGCAGGAAAG
AACATGTGAGCAAAAGGCCAGCAAAAGGCCAGGAACCGTAAAAAGGCCGCGTTGCTGGCGTTTTTCCACA
GGCTCCGCCCCCCTGACGAGCATCACAAAAATCGACGCTCAAGTCAGAGGTGGCGAAACCCGACAGGACT
ATAAAGATACCAGGCGTTTCCCCCTGGAAGCTCCCTCGTGCGCTCTCCTGTTCCGACCCTGCCGCTTACC
GGATACCTGTCCGCCTTTCTCCCTTCGGGAAGCGTGGCGCTTTCTCATAGCTCACGCTGTAGGTATCTCA
GTTCGGTGTAGGTCGTTCGCTCCAAGCTGGGCTGTGTGCACGAACCCCCCGTTCAGCCCGACCGCTGCGC
CTTATCCGGTAACTATCGTCTTGAGTCCAACCCGGTAAGACACGACTTATCGCCACTGGCAGCAGCCACT
GGTAACAGGATTAGCAGAGCGAGGTATGTAGGCGGTGCTACAGAGTTCTTGAAGTGGTGGCCTAACTACG
GCTACACTAGAAGAACAGTATTTGGTATCTGCGCTCTGCTGAAGCCAGTTACCTTCGGAAAAAGAGTTGG
TAGCTCTTGATCCGGCAAACAAACCACCGCTGGTAGCGGTGGTTTTTTTGTTTGCAAGCAGCAGATTACG
CGCAGAAAAAAAGGATCTCAAGAAGATCCTTTGATCTTTTCTACGGGGTCTGACGCTCAGTGGAACGAAA
ACTCACGTTAAGGGATTTTGGTCATGAGATTATCAAAAAGGATCTTCACCTAGATCCTTTTAAATTAAAA
ATGAAGTTTTAAATCAATCTAAAGTATATATGAGTAAACTTGGTCTGACAGTTACCAATGCTTAATCAGT
GAGGCACCTATCTCAGCGATCTGTCTATTTCGTTCATCCATAGTTGCCTGACTCCCCGTCGTGTAGATAA
CTACGATACGGGAGGGCTTACCATCTGGCCCCAGTGCTGCAATGATACCGCGCGACCCACGCTCACCGGC
TCCAGATTTATCAGCAATAAACCAGCCAGCCGGAAGGGCCGAGCGCAGAAGTGGTCCTGCAACTTTATCC
GCCTCCATCCAGTCTATTAATTGTTGCCGGGAAGCTAGAGTAAGTAGTTCGCCAGTTAATAGTTTGCGCA
ACGTTGTTGCCATTGCTACAGGCATCGTGGTGTCACGCTCGTCGTTTGGTATGGCTTCATTCAGCTCCGG
TTCCCAACGATCAAGGCGAGTTACATGATCCCCCATGTTGTGCAAAAAAGCGGTTAGCTCCTTCGGTCCT
CCGATCGTTGTCAGAAGTAAGTTGGCCGCAGTGTTATCACTCATGGTTATGGCAGCACTGCATAATTCTC
TTACTGTCATGCCATCCGTAAGATGCTTTTCTGTGACTGGTGAGTACTCAACCAAGTCATTCTGAGAATA
GTGTATGCGGCGACCGAGTTGCTCTTGCCCGGCGTCAATACGGGATAATACCGCGCCACATAGCAGAACT
TTAAAAGTGCTCATCATTGGAAAACGTTCTTCGGGGCGAAAACTCTCAAGGATCTTACCGCTGTTGAGAT
CCAGTTCGATGTAACCCACTCGTGCACCCAACTGATCTTCAGCATCTTTTACTTTCACCAGCGTTTCTGG
GTGAGCAAAAACAGGAAGGCAAAATGCCGCAAAAAAGGGAATAAGGGCGACACGGAAATGTTGAATACTC
ATACTCTTCCTTTTTCAATATTATTGAAGCATTTATCAGGGTTATTGTCTCATGAGCGGATACATATTTG
AATGTATTTAGAAAAATAAACAAATAGGGGTTCCGCGCACATTTCCCCGAAAAGTGCCACCTGACGTCTA
AGAAACCATTATTATCATGACATTAACCTATAAAAATAGGCGTATCACGAGGCAGAATTTCAGATAAAAA
AAATCCTTAGCTTTCGCTAAGGATGATTTCTGGAATTCGCGGCCGCTTCTAGAGACTAGTGGGTCTCA
Features (pLannotate 1.2.2; 10 found; start..end, strand, type, name):
      5..92      +  CDS            lacI (fragment): lac repressor; lacI; The lac repressor binds to the lac operator to inhibit transcription in E. coli. This inhibition can be relieved by adding lactose or isopropyl-β-D-thiogalactopyranoside (IPTG).
    105..126     +  protein_bind   CAP binding site: CAP binding activates transcription in the presence of cAMP. E. coli catabolite activator protein
    141..171     +  promoter       lac promoter: promoter for the E. coli lac operon
    179..195     +  protein_bind   lac operator: The lac repressor binds to the lac operator to inhibit transcription in E. coli. This inhibition can be relieved by adding lactose or isopropyl-β-D-thiogalactopyranoside (IPTG). lac repressor encoded by lacI
    216..236     +  misc_feature   BioBrick suffix: universal suffix for all parts
    413..1001    -  rep_origin     ori: high-copy-number ColE1/pMB1/pBR322/pUC origin of replication
   1172..2032    -  CDS            AmpR: β-lactamase; bla; confers resistance to ampicillin, carbenicillin, and related antibiotics
   2033..2137    -  promoter       AmpR promoter: bla
   2227..2270    -  terminator     bacterial terminator: putative bacterial transcription terminator
   2273..2294    +  misc_feature   BioBrick prefix: BioBrick prefix for parts that do not start with "ATG"
