[The description below was written by a language model from this plasmid's Addgene catalogue record and pLannotate feature annotations shown in this document.]
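Description:
R0010 (pLacI)_EB is a small (about 2.3 kb) synthetic-biology plasmid from the CIDAR MoClo E. coli part library. It carries a single basic part, the LacI-regulated promoter R0010, in the DVA destination backbone. It is propagated in E. coli through a high-copy ColE1/pUC-type origin of replication, although the catalogue lists copy number as unknown. Selection is with ampicillin, through a β-lactamase (AmpR) gene driven by its own bla promoter. A putative bacterial terminator and BioBrick prefix and suffix sequences flank the part position, which reflects the BioBrick heritage of the backbone.

The insert is the native lac regulatory region. It comprises a short residual fragment of the end of the lacI coding sequence (not a functional repressor gene), a CAP binding site, the lac promoter and the lac operator. Transcription from this promoter is blocked when LacI binds the operator and is relieved by IPTG or lactose. CAP binding in the presence of cAMP stimulates expression, so output also responds to catabolite state. Because the plasmid does not encode functional LacI, the repressor must come from elsewhere, for example the C0012 part named in the record or the host strain.

The "EB" suffix denotes the MoClo fusion sites on either side of the part (E upstream, B downstream). These sites determine where the promoter is placed when it is combined with ribosome binding site, coding sequence and terminator parts in Golden Gate-style modular assembly. The feature table does not annotate the fusion sites or the type IIS enzyme sites. The plasmid serves as a reusable inducible-promoter module for building transcriptional units and multi-gene circuits in E. coli.
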