Addgene plasmid #66005: R0010 (pLacI)_EB
Purpose: MoClo Basic Part: Controllable promoter - pLacI - lacI regulated (repressed by LacI+CAP. LacI, C0012, inhibited by IPTG) [E:R0010:B]
Depositing lab: Douglas Densmore. Depositing organization: Boston University Main Campus. Publication: CIDAR MoClo: Improved MoClo Assembly Standard and New E. coli Part Library Enable Rapid Combinatorial Design for Synthetic and Traditional Biology. Iverson SV, Haddock TL, Beal J, Densmore DM. ACS Synth Biol. 2016 Jan 15;5(1):99-103. doi: 10.1021/acssynbio.5b00124. Epub 2015 Nov 4. PubMed 26479688.
Backbone
  Vector backbone: DVA
  Vector type: Synthetic Biology
Growth in bacteria
  Bacterial resistance: Ampicillin, 100 μg/mL
  Growth temperature: 37°C
  Growth strain: DH5alpha
  Copy number: Unknown
Gene/Insert
  Gene/Insert name: Controllable promoter (alt name: Basic Part - Promoter)
  Species: Synthetic
  Cloning method: Unknown
Terms and licenses: Academic/Nonprofit Terms; Industry Terms: Not Available to Industry
How to cite: R0010 (pLacI)_EB was a gift from Douglas Densmore (Addgene plasmid # 66005 ; http://n2t.net/addgene:66005 ; RRID:Addgene_66005)
