>Addgene plasmid #66005 | R0010 (pLacI)_EB | addgene partial sequence | sequence record 114107 | MoCloR 5'-gccacctgacgtctaagaaacc-3'
ATAGGCGTATCACGAGGCAGAATTTCAGATAAAAAAAATCCTTAGCTTTCGCTAAGGATGATTTCTGGAA
TTCGCGGCCGCTTCTAGAGACTAGTGGGTCTCAGCTTCAATACGCAAACCGCCTCTCCCCGCGCGTTGGC
CGATTCATTAATGCAGCTGGCACGACAGGTTTCCCGACTGGAAAGCGGGCAGTGAGCGCAACGCAATTAA
TGTGAGTTAGCTCACTCATTAGGCACCCCAGGCTTTACACTTTATGCTTCCGGCTCGTATGTTGTGTGGA
ATTGTGAGCGGATAACAATTTCACACATACTAGAGACCTACTAGTAGCGGCCGCTGCAGGCTTCCTCGCT
CACTGACTCGCTGCGCTCGGTCGTTCGGCTGCGGCGAGCGGTATCAGCTCACTCAAAGGCGGTAATACGG
TTATCCACAGAATCAGGGGATAACGCAGGAAAGAACATGTGAGCAAAAGGCCAGCAAAAGGCCAGGAACC
GTAAAAAGGCCGCGTTGCTGGCGTTTTTCCACAGGCTCCGCCCCCCTGACGAGCATCACAAAAATCGACG
CTCAAGTCAGAGGTGGCGAAACCCGACAGGACTATAAAGATACCAGGCGTTTCCCCCTGGAAGCTCCCTC
GTGCGCTCTCCTGTTCCGACCCTGCCGCTTACCGGATACCTGTCCGCCTTTCTCCCTTCGGGAAGCGTGG
CGCTTTCTCATAGCTCACGCTGTAGGTATCTCAGTTCGGTGTAGGTCGTTCGCTCCAAGCTGGGCTGTGT
GCACGAACCCCCCGTTCAGCCCGACCGCTGCGCCTTATCCGGTAACTATCGTCTTGAGTCCAACCCGGTA
AGACACGACTTATCGCCACTGGCAGCAGCCACTGGTAACAGGATTAGCA
